>Addgene plasmid #70386 | R777-E102 Hs.HRAS-nostop | depositor full sequence | sequence record 125835 | Full Sequence
TTAACGCTAGCATGGATGTTTTCCCAGTCACGACGTTGTAAAACGACGGCCAGTCTTAAAATTCGAGCTC
GGTCCGAGGATCCGAAATAATGATTTTATTTTGACTGATAGTGACCTGTTCGTTGCAACAAATTGATAAG
CAATGCTTTTTTATAATGCCAACTTTGTACAAAAAAGTTGGC
[498 nt withheld, positions 183-680]
AAGCTGCGGAAGCTGAACCCTCCTGATGAGAGTGGCCCCGGCTGCATGAGCTGCAAGTGTGTGCTCTCCT
CAACTTTCTTGTACAAAGTTGGCATTATAGGAAAGCATTGCTTATCAATTTGTTGCAACGAACAGGTCAC
TATCAGTCAAAATAAAATCATTATTTGCATGCAAGCTTAGATCCTCTAGACCAGCCAGGACAGAAATGCC
TCGACTTCGCTGCTACCCAAGGTTGCCGGGTGACGCACACCGTGGAAACGGATGAAGGCACGAACCCAGT
GGACATAAGCCTGTTCGGTTCGTAAGCTGTAATGCAAGTAGCGTATGCGCTCACGCAACTGGTCCAGAAC
CTTGACCGAACGCAGCGGTGGTAACGGCGCAGTGGCGGTTTTCATGGCTTGTTATGACTGTTTTTTTGGG
GTACAGTCTATGCCTCGGGCATCCAAGCAGCAAGCGCGTTACGCCGTGGGTCGATGTTTGATGTTATGGA
GCAGCAACGATGTTACGCAGCAGGGCAGTCGCCCTAAAACAAAGTTAAACATTATGAGGGAAGCGGTGAT
CGCCGAAGTATCGACTCAACTATCAGAGGTAGTTGGCGTCATCGAGCGCCATCTCGAACCGACGTTGCTG
GCCGTACATTTGTACGGCTCCGCAGTGGATGGCGGCCTGAAGCCACACAGTGATATTGATTTGCTGGTTA
CGGTGACCGTAAGGCTTGATGAAACAACGCGGCGAGCTTTGATCAACGACCTTTTGGAAACTTCGGCTTC
CCCTGGAGAGAGCGAGATTCTCCGCGCTGTAGAAGTCACCATTGTTGTGCACGACGACATCATTCCGTGG
CGTTATCCAGCTAAGCGCGAACTGCAATTTGGAGAATGGCAGCGCAATGACATTCTTGCAGGTATCTTCG
AGCCAGCCACGATCGACATTGATCTGGCTATCTTGCTGACAAAAGCAAGAGAACATAGCGTTGCCTTGGT
AGGTCCAGCGGCGGAGGAACTCTTTGATCCGGTTCCTGAACAGGATCTATTTGAGGCGCTAAATGAAACC
TTAACGCTATGGAACTCGCCGCCCGACTGGGCTGGCGATGAGCGAAATGTAGTGCTTACGTTGTCCCGCA
TTTGGTACAGCGCAGTAACCGGCAAAATCGCGCCGAAGGATGTCGCTGCCGACTGGGCAATGGAGCGCCT
GCCGGCCCAGTATCAGCCCGTCATACTTGAAGCTAGACAGGCTTATCTTGGACAAGAAGAAGATCGCTTG
GCCTCGCGCGCAGATCAGTTGGAAGAATTTGTCCACTACGTGAAAGGCGAGATCACCAAGGTAGTCGGCA
AATAACCCTCGAGCCACCCATGACCAAAATCCCTTAACGTGAGTTACGCGTCGTTCCACTGAGCGTCAGA
CCCCGTAGAAAAGATCAAAGGATCTTCTTGAGATCCTTTTTTTCTGCGCGTAATCTGCTGCTTGCAAACA
AAAAAACCACCGCTACCAGCGGTGGTTTGTTTGCCGGATCAAGAGCTACCAACTCTTTTTCCGAAGGTAA
CTGGCTTCAGCAGAGCGCAGATACCAAATACTGTCCTTCTAGTGTAGCCGTAGTTAGGCCACCACTTCAA
GAACTCTGTAGCACCGCCTACATACCTCGCTCTGCTAATCCTGTTACCAGTGGCTGCTGCCAGTGGCGAT
AAGTCGTGTCTTACCGGGTTGGACTCAAGACGATAGTTACCGGATAAGGCGCAGCGGTCGGGCTGAACGG
GGGGTTCGTGCACACAGCCCAGCTTGGAGCGAACGACCTACACCGAACTGAGATACCTACAGCGTGAGCA
TTGAGAAAGCGCCACGCTTCCCGAAGGGAGAAAGGCGGACAGGTATCCGGTAAGCGGCAGGGTCGGAACA
GGAGAGCGCACGAGGGAGCTTCCAGGGGGAAACGCCTGGTATCTTTATAGTCCTGTCGGGTTTCGCCACC
TCTGACTTGAGCGTCGATTTTTGTGATGCTCGTCAGGGGGGCGGAGCCTATGGAAAAACGCCAGCAACGC
GGCCTTTTTACGGTTCCTGGCCTTTTGCTGGCCTTTTGCTCACATGTTCTTTCCTGCGTTATCCCCTGAT
TCTGTGGATAACCGTATTACCGCCTTTGAGTGAGCTGATACCGCTCGCCGCAGCCGAACGACCGAGCGCA
GCGAGTCAGTGAGCGAGGAAGCGGAAGAGCGCCCAATACGCAAACCGCCTCTCCCCGCGCGTTGGCCGAT
TCATTAATGCAGCTGGCACGACAGGTTTCCCGACTGGAAAGCGGGCAGTGAGCGCAACGCAATTAATACG
CGTACCGCTAGCCAGGAAGAGTTTGTAGAAACGCAAAAAGGCCATCCGTCAGGATGGCCTTCTGCTTAGT
TTGATGCCTGGCAGTTTATGGCGGGCGTCCTGCCCGCCACCCTCCGGGCCGTTGCTTCACAACGTTCAAA
TCCGCTCCCGGCGGATTTGTCCTACTCAGGAGAGCGTTCACCGACAAACAACAGATAAAACGAAAGGCCC
AGTCTTCCGACTGAGCCTTTCGTTTTATTTGATGCCTGGCAGTTCCCTACTCTCGCG
Features (pLannotate 1.2.2; 11 found; start..end, strand, type, name):
     18..54      -  CDS            lacZα (fragment): LacZα fragment of β-galactosidase; lacZ fragment
     85..180     +  protein_bind   attL3: mutant version of attL; recombination site for the Gateway® LR reaction LR Clonase™
    183..749     +  CDS            HRAS (sequence partly withheld): RASH_HUMAN - Also known as HRAS1. Experimental evidence at protein level: Swiss-Prot protein existence level 1. Involved in the activation of Ras protein signal transduction (PubMed:22821884). Ras proteins bind GDP/GTP and possess intrinsic GTPase activity (PubMed:12740440, PubMed:14500341, PubMed:9020151). From Homo sapiens (Human).
    754..847     -  protein_bind   attL2 (fragment): mutant version of attL; recombination site for the Gateway® LR reaction LR Clonase™
    962..985     +  promoter       Pc promoter (fragment): intI1 (promoter lies within the coding sequence); class 1 integron promoter
   1161..1217    +  CDS            GmR (fragment): gentamycin acetyltransferase; aacC1; confers resistance to gentamycin
   1224..2015    +  CDS            SmR: aminoglycoside adenylyltransferase (Murphy, 1985); aadA; confers resistance to spectinomycin and streptomycin
   2108..2696    +  rep_origin     ori: high-copy-number ColE1/pMB1/pBR322/pUC origin of replication
   2879..2971    +  CDS            lacI (fragment): lac repressor; lacI; The lac repressor binds to the lac operator to inhibit transcription in E. coli. This inhibition can be relieved by adding lactose or isopropyl-β-D-thiogalactopyranoside (IPTG).
   3026..3053    -  terminator     rrnB T2 terminator: transcription terminator T2 from the E. coli rrnB gene
   3185..3228    +  terminator     rrnB T1 terminator: Escherichia coli rrnB; transcription terminator T1 from the E. coli rrnB gene
