[The description below was written by a language model from this plasmid's Addgene catalogue record and pLannotate feature annotations shown in this document.]
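Description:
R777-E102 Hs.HRAS-nostop is a Gateway entry clone built on the pDonor-255 backbone and carrying the human HRAS open reading frame (reference transcript NM_005343.2) without its stop codon. The full construct is 3,257 nt, of which the 567 bp HRAS coding sequence is the insert. It is a purely bacterial propagation plasmid. It replicates from a high-copy ColE1/pUC-type origin and is selected with spectinomycin through the aadA (SmR) aminoglycoside adenylyltransferase gene. This gene sits downstream of fragments of a class 1 integron Pc promoter and a gentamicin acetyltransferase gene. These fragments, like the short lacZα and lacI pieces annotated elsewhere, appear to be backbone remnants rather than functional units. The rrnB T1 and T2 terminators lie upstream of the cloning region and help insulate the insert from read-through transcription.

The HRAS ORF is flanked by attL-type recombination sites, which the automated annotation calls attL3 on the 5′ side and a partial attL2 on the 3′ side. These sites allow LR Clonase-mediated transfer of the ORF into attR-containing destination vectors. The entry clone has no promoter for expression of the insert, so expression elements, tags and host specificity come entirely from the chosen destination vector. Because the stop codon is omitted, translation can continue through the downstream recombination site into a C-terminal fusion partner such as an epitope tag or fluorescent protein. HRAS encodes a small GTPase that binds GDP/GTP and acts in Ras signal transduction. The clone serves as a starting reagent for building C-terminally fused HRAS expression constructs.
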