Addgene plasmid #70386: R777-E102 Hs.HRAS-nostop
Purpose: Gateway ORF clone of human HRAS [NM_005343.2] without stop codon (for C-terminal fusions)
Depositing lab: Dominic Esposito. Depositing organization: National Cancer Institute (NCI).
Backbone
  Vector backbone: pDonor-255
  Backbone size w/o insert (bp): 2693
  Vector type: Gateway Entry Clone
Growth in bacteria
  Bacterial resistance: Spectinomycin, 50 μg/mL
  Growth temperature: 37°C
  Growth strain: DH10B
  Copy number: High Copy
Gene/Insert
  Gene/Insert name: HRAS (alt name: NM_005343.2)
  Species: H. sapiens (human)
  Insert size (bp): 567
  Entrez Gene: HRAS (a.k.a. C-BAS/HAS, C-H-RAS, C-HA-RAS1, CTLO, H-RASIDX, HAMSV, HRAS1, RASH1, p21ras)
  Cloning method: Gateway Cloning
  Sequencing primers: 5′ M13F 23-mer (5'-CCCAGTCACGACGTTGTAAAACG); 3′ attLR 23-mer (5'-TAACATCAGAGATTTTGAGACAC)
Terms and licenses: Academic/Nonprofit Terms; Industry Terms: Not Available to Industry
How to cite: R777-E102 Hs.HRAS-nostop was a gift from Dominic Esposito (Addgene plasmid # 70386 ; http://n2t.net/addgene:70386 ; RRID:Addgene_70386)
