>Addgene plasmid #70386 | R777-E102 Hs.HRAS-nostop | addgene partial sequence | sequence record 132471 | pCR8_R1 5'-cgaaccgaacaggcttatgt-3'
GGTGTGCGTCACCCGGCAACCTTGGGTAGCAGCGAAGTCGAGGCATTTCTGTCCTGGCTGGTCTAGAGGA
TCTAAGCTTGCATGCAAATAATGATTTTATTTTGACTGATAGTGACCTGTTCGTTGCAACAAATTGATAA
GCAATGCTTTCCTATAATGCCAACTTTGTACAAGAAAGTTGAGGAGAGCACACACTTGCAGCTCATGCAG
CCGGGGCCACTCTCATCAGGAGGGTTCAGCTTCCGCAGCTT
[251 nt withheld, positions 252-502]
